>Addgene plasmid #204434 | Palpha6 and Interface-4 (a) | addgene full sequence | sequence record 404942 | Addgene NGS Result
TATATAAGCAGAGCTGGTTTAGTGAACCGTCAGATCCGCTAGCGCTACCGATGTGGCGACTACGTCGGGC
CGCTGTGGCCTGTGAGGTCTGCCAGTCTTTAGTGAAACACAGCTCTGGAATAAAAGGAAGTTTACCACTA
CAAAAACTACATCTGGTTTCACGAAGCATTTATCATTCACATCATCCTACCTTAAAGCTTCAACGACCCC
AATTAAGGACATCCTTTCAGCAGTTCTCTTCTCTGACAAACCTTCCTTTACGTAAACTGAAATTCTCTCC
AATTAAATATGGCTACCAGCCTCGCAGGAATTTTTGGCCAGCAAGATTAGCTACGAGACTCTTAAAACTT
CGCTATCTCATACTAGGATCGGCTGTTGGGGGTGGCTACACAGCCAAAAAGACTTTTGATCAGTGGAAAG
ATATGATACCGGACCTTAGTGAATATAAATGGATTGTGCCTGACATTGTGTGGGAAATTGATGAGTATAT
CGATTTTGAGAAAATTAGAAAAGCCCTTCCTAATTCAGAAGACCTTGTAAAGTTAGCACCAGACTTTGAC
AAGATTGTTGAAAGCCTTAGCTTATTGAAGGACTTTTTTACCTCAGGTTCTCCGGAAGAAACGGCGTTTA
GAGCAACAGATCGTGGATCTGAAAGTGACAAGCATTTTAGAAAGGTGTCAGACAAAGAGAAAATTGACCA
ACTTCAGGAAGAACTTCTGCACACTCAGTTGAAGTATCAGAGAATCTTGGAACGATTAGAAAAGGAGAAC
AAAGAATTGAGAAAATTAGTATTGCAGAAAGATGACAAAGGCATTCATCATAGAAAGCTTAAGAAATCTT
TGATTGACATGTATTCTGAAGTTCTTGATGTTCTCTCTGATTATGATGCCAGTTATAATACGCAAGATCA
TCTGCCACGGGTTGTTGTGGTTGGAGATCAGAGTGCTGGAAAGACTAGTGTGTTGGAAATGATTGCCCAA
GCTCGAATATTCCCAAGAGGATCTGGGGAGATGATGACACGTTCTCCAGTTAAGGTGACTCTGAGTGAAG
GTCCTCACCATGTGGCCCTATTTAAAGATAGTTCTCGGGAGTTTGATCTTACCAAAGAAGAAGATCTTGC
AGCATTAAGACATGAAATAGAACTTCGAATGAGGAAAAATGTGAAAGAAGGCTGTACCGTTAGCCCTGAG
ACCATATCCTTAAATGTAAAAGGCCCTGGACTACAGAGGATGGTGCTTGTTGACTTACCAGGTGTGATTA
ATACTGTGACATCAGGCATGGCTCCTGACACAAAGGAAACTATTTTCAGTATCAGCAAAGCTTACATGCA
GAATCCTAATGCCATCATACTGTGTATTCAAGATGGATCTGTGGATGCTGAACGCAGTATTGTTACAGAC
TTGGTCAGTCAAATGGACCCTCATGGAAGGAGAACCATATTCGTTTTGACCAAAGTAGACCTGGCAGAGA
AAAATGTAGCCAGTCCAAGCAGGATTCAGCAGATAATTGAAGGAAAGCTCTTCCCAATGAAAGCTTTAGG
TTATTTTGCTGTTGTAACAGGAAAAGGGAACAGCTCTGAAAGCATTGAAGCTATAAGAGAATATGAAGAA
GAGTTTTTTCAGAATTCAAAGCTCCTAAAGACAAGCATGCTAAAGGCACACCAAGTGACTACAAGAAATT
TAAGCCTTGCAGTATCAGACTGCTTTTGGAAAATGGTACGAGAGTCTGTTGAACAACAGGCTGATAGTTT
CAAAGCAACACGTTTTAACCTTGAAACTGAATGGAAGAATAACTATCCTCGCCTGCGGGAACTTGACCGG
AATGAACTATTTGAAAAAGCTAAAAATGAAATCCTTGATGAAGTTATCAGTCTGAGCCAGGTTACACCAA
AACATTGGGAGGAAATCCTTCAACAATCTTTGTGGGAAAGAGTATCAACTCATGTGATTGAAAACATCTA
CCTTCCAGCTGCGCAGACCATGAATTCAGGAACTTTTAACACCACAGTGGATATCAAGCTTAAACAGTGG
ACTGATAAACAACTTCCTAATAAAGCAGTAGAGGTTGCTTGGGAGACCCTACAAGAAGAATTTTCCCGCT
TTATGACAGAACCGAAAGGGAAAGAGCATGATGACATATTTGATAAACTTAAAGAGGCCGTTAAGGAAGA
AAGTATTAAACGACACAAGTGGAATGACTTTGCGGAGGACAGCTTGAGGGTTATTCAACACAATGCTTTG
GAAGACCGATCCATATCTGATAAACAGCAATGGGATGCAGCTATTTATTTTATGGAAGAGGCTCTGCAGG
CTCGTCTCAAGGATACTGAAAATGCAATTGAAAACATGGTGGGTCCAGACTGGAAAAAGAGGTGGTTATA
CTGGAAGAATCGGACCCAAGAACAGTGTGTTCACAATGAAACCAAGAATGAATTGGAGAAGATGTTGAAA
TGTAATGAGGAGCACCCAGCTTATCTTGCAAGTGATGAAATAACCACAGTCCGGAAGAACCTTGAATCCC
GAGGAGTAGAAGTAGATCCAAGCTTGATTAAGGATACTTGGCATCAAGTTTATAGAAGACATTTTTTAAA
AACAGCTCTAAACCATTGTAACCTTTGTCGAAGAGGTGCTGCTGCCGCCGCAGCGGCTGCTGTAGATTCT
GAGTTGGAATGCAATGATGTGGTCTTGTTTTGGCGTATACAGCGCATGCTTGCTATCACCGCAAATACTT
TAAGGCAACAACTTACAAATACTGAAGTTAGGCGATTAGAGAAAAATGTTAAAGAGGTATTGGAAGATTT
TGCTGAAGATGGTGAGAAGAAGATTAAATTGCTTACTGGTAAACGCGTTCAACTGGCGGAAGACCTCAAG
AAAGTTAGAGAAATTCAAGAAAAACTTGATGCTTTCATTGAAGCTCTTCATCAGGAGAAAGGGCTAGCGC
TACCGGTCGCCACCATGGTGAGCAAGGGCGAGGAGCTGTTCACCGGGGTGGTGCCCATCCTGGTCGAGCT
GGACGGCGACGTAAACGGCCACAAGTTCAGCGTGTCCGGCGAGGGCGAGGGCGATGCCACCTACGGCAAG
CTGACCCTGAAGTTCATCTGCACCACCGGCAAGCTGCCCGTGCCCTGGCCCACCCTCGTGACCACCCTGA
CCTACGGCGTGCAGTGCTTCAGCCGCTACCCCGACCACATGAAGCAGCACGACTTCTTCAAGTCCGCCAT
GCCCGAAGGCTACGTCCAGGAGCGCACCATCTTCTTCAAGGACGACGGCAACTACAAGACCCGCGCCGAG
GTGAAGTTCGAGGGCGACACCCTGGTGAACCGCATCGAGCTGAAGGGCATCGACTTCAAGGAGGACGGCA
ACATCCTGGGGCACAAGCTGGAGTACAACTACAACAGCCACAACGTCTATATCATGGCCGACAAGCAGAA
GAACGGCATCAAGGTGAACTTCAAGATCCGCCACAACATCGAGGACGGCAGCGTGCAGCTCGCCGACCAC
TACCAGCAGAACACCCCCATCGGCGACGGCCCCGTGCTGCTGCCCGACAACCACTACCTGAGCACCCAGT
CCAAGCTGAGCAAAGACCCCAACGAGAAGCGCGATCACATGGTCCTGCTGGAGTTCGTGACCGCCGCCGG
GATCACTCTCGGCATGGACGAGCTGTACAAGTAAAGCGGCCGCGACTCTAGATCATAATCAGCCATACCA
CATTTGTAGAGGTTTTACTTGCTTTAAAAAACCTCCCACACCTCCCCCTGAACCTGAAACATAAAATGAA
TGCAATTGTTGTTGTTAACTTGTTTATTGCAGCTTATAATGGTTACAAATAAAGCAATAGCATCACAAAT
TTCACAAATAAAGCATTTTTTTCACTGCATTCTAGTTGTGGTTTGTCCAAACTCATCAATGTATCTTAAG
GCGTAAATTGTAAGCGTTAATATTTTGTTAAAATTCGCGTTAAATTTTTGTTAAATCAGCTCATTTTTTA
ACCAATAGGCCGAAATCGGCAAAATCCCTTATAAATCAAAAGAATAGACCGAGATAGGGT
[37 nt withheld, positions 4051-4087]
AAAGAACGTGGACTCCAACGTCAAAGG
[49 nt withheld, positions 4115-4163]
T
[91 nt withheld, positions 4165-4255]
G
[124 nt withheld, positions 4257-4380]
CAGGTGGCACTTTTCGGGGAAATGTGCGCGGAACCCCTATTTGTTTATTTTTCTAAATACATTCAAATAT
GTATCCGCTCATGAGACAATAACCCTGATAAATGCTTCAATAATATTGAAAAAGGAAGAGTCCTGAGGCG
GAAAGAACCAGCTGTGGAATGTGTGTCAGTTAGGGTGTGGAAAGTCCCCAGGCTCCCCAGCAGGCAGAAG
TATGCAAAGCATGCATCTCAATTAGTCAGCAACCAGGTGTGGAAAGTCCCCAGGCTCCCCAGCAGGCAGA
AGTATGCAAAGCATGCATCTCAATTAGTCAGCAACCATAGTCCCGCCCCTAACTCCGCCCATCCCGCCCC
TAACTCCGCCCAGTTCCGCCCATTCTCCGCCCCATGGCTGACTAATTTTTTTTATTTATGCAGAGGCCGA
GGCCGCCTCGGCCTCTGAGCTATTCCAGAAGTAGTGAGGAGGCTTTTTTGGAGGCCTAGGCTTTTGCAAA
GATCGATCAAGAGACAGGATGAGGATCGTTTCGCATGATTGAACAAGATGGATTGCACGCAGGTTCTCCG
GCCGCTTGGGTGGAGAGGCTATTCGGCTATGACTGGGCACAACAGACAATCGGCTGCTCTGATGCCGCCG
TGTTCCGGCTGTCAGCGCAGGGGCGCCCGGTTCTTTTTGTCAAGACCGACCTGTCCGGTGCCCTGAATGA
ACTGCAAGACGAGGCAGCGCGGCTATCGTGGCTGGCCACGACGGGCGTTCCTTGCGCAGCTGTGCTCGAC
GTTGTCACTGAAGCGGGAAGGGACTGGCTGCTATTGGGCGAAGTGCCGGGGCAGGATCTCCTGTCATCTC
ACCTTGCTCCTGCCGAGAAAGTATCCATCATGGCTGATGCAATGCGGCGGCTGCATACGCTTGATCCGGC
TACCTGCCCATTCGACCACCAAGCGAAACATCGCATCGAGCGAGCACGTACTCGGATGGAAGCCGGTCTT
GTCGATCAGGATGATCTGGACGAAGAGCATCAGGGGCTCGCGCCAGCCGAACTGTTCGCCAGGCTCAAGG
CGAGCATGCCCGACGGCGAGGATCTCGTCGTGACCCATGGCGATGCCTGCTTGCCGAATATCATGGTGGA
AAATGGCCGCTTTTCTGGATTCATCGACTGTGGCCGGCTGGGTGTGGCGGACCGCTATCAGGACATAGCG
TTGGCTACCCGTGATATTGCTGAAGAGCTTGGCGGCGAATGGGCTGACCGCTTCCTCGTGCTTTACGGTA
TCGCCGCTCCCGATTCGCAGCGCATCGCCTTCTATCGCCTTCTTGACGAGTTCTTCTGAGCGGGACTCTG
GGGTTCGAAATGACCGACCAAGCGACGCCCAACCTGCCATCACGAGATTTCGATTCCACCGCCGCCTTCT
ATGAAAGGTTGGGCTTCGGAATCGTTTTCCGGGACGCCGGCTGGATGATCCTCCAGCGCGGGGATCTCAT
GCTGGAGTTCTTCGCCCACCCTAGGGGGAGGCTAACTGAAACACGGAAGGAGACAATACCGGAAGGAACC
CGCGCTATGACGGCAATAAAAAGACAGAATAAAACGCACGGTGTTGGGTCGTTTGTTCATAAACGCGGGG
TTCGGTCCCAGGGCTGGCACTCTGTCGATACCCCACCGAGACCCCATTGGGGCCAATACGCCCGCGTTTC
TTCCTTTTCCCCACCCCACCCCCCAAGTTCGGGTGAAGGCCCAGGGCTCGCAGCCAACGTCGGGGCGGCA
GGCCCTGCCATAGCCTCAGGTTACTCATATATACTTTAGATTGATTTAAAACTTCATTTTTAATTTAAAA
GGATCTAGGTGAAGATCCTTTTTGATAATCTCATGACCAAAATCCCTTAACGTGAGTTTTCGTTCCACTG
AGCGTCAGACCCCGTAGAAAAGATCAAAGGATCTTCTTGAGATCCTTTTTTTCTGCGCGTAATCTGCTGC
TTGCAAACAAAAAAACCACCGCTACCAGCGGTGGTTTGTTTGCCGGATCAAGAGCTACCAACTCTTTTTC
CGAAGGTAACTGGCTTCAGCAGAGCGCAGATACCAAATACTGTTCTTCTAGTGTAGCCGTAGTTAGGCCA
CCACTTCAAGAACTCTGTAGCACCGCCTACATACCTCGCTCTGCTAATCCTGTTACCAGTGGCTGCTGCC
AGTGGCGATAAGTCGTGTCTTACCGGGTTGGACTCAAGACGATAGTTACCGGATAAGGCGCAGCGGTCGG
GCTGAACGGGGGGTTCGTGCACACAGCCCAGCTTGGAGCGAACGACCTACACCGAACTGAGATACCTACA
GCGTGAGCTATGAGAAAGCGCCACGCTTCCCGAAGGGAGAAAGGCGGACAGGTATCCGGTAAGCGGCAGG
GTCGGAACAGGAGAGCGCACGAGGGAGCTTCCAGGGGGAAACGCCTGGTATCTTTATAGTCCTGTCGGGT
TTCGCCACCTCTGACTTGAGCGTCGATTTTTGTGATGCTCGTCAGGGGGGCGGAGCCTATGGAAAAACGC
CAGCAACGCGGCCTTTTTACGGTTCCTGGCCTTTTGCTGGCCTTTTGCTCACATGTTCTTTCCTGCGTTA
TCCCCTGATTCTGTGGATAACCGTATTACCGCCATGCATTAGTTATTAATAGTAATCAATTACGGGGTCA
TTAGTTCATAGCCCATATATGGAGTTCCGCGTTACATAACTTACGGTAAATGGCCCGCCTGGCTGACCGC
CCAACGACCCCCGCCCATTGACGTCAATAATGACGTATGTTCCCATAGTAACGCCAATAGGGACTTTCCA
TTGACGTCAATGGGTGGAGTATTTACGGTAAACTGCCCACTTGGCAGTACATCAAGTGTATCATATGCCA
AGTACGCCCCCTATTGACGTCAATGACGGTAAATGGCCCGCCTGGCATTATGCCCAGTACATGACCTTAT
GGGACTTTCCTACTTGGCAGTACATCTACGTATTAGTCATCGCTATTACCATGGTGATGCGGTTTTGGCA
GTACATCAATGGGCGTGGATAGCGGTTTGACTCACGGGGATTTCCAAGTCTCCACCCCATTGACGTCAAT
GGGAGTTTGTTTTGGCACCAAAATCAACGGGACTTTCCAAAATGTCGTAACAACTCCGCCCCATTGACGC
AAATGGGCGGTAGGCGTGTACGGTGGGAGGTC
Features (pLannotate 1.2.2; 14 found; start..end, strand, type, name):
     51..2930    +  CDS            OPA1: OPA1_HUMAN - Also known as KIAA0567. Experimental evidence at protein level: Swiss-Prot protein existence level 1. Isoforms that contain the alternative exon 4b (present in isoform 4 and isoform 5) are required for mitochondrial genome maintenance, possibly by anchoring the mitochondrial nucleoids to the inner mitochondrial membrane. From Homo sapiens (Human).
   2955..3674    +  CDS            mEGFP: enhanced GFP with monomerizing A206K mutation (Zacharias et al., 2002) mammalian codon-optimized
   3691..3774    +  CDS            large T antigen (fragment): large T antigen from SV40 (simian virus 40)
   3797..3918    +  polyA_signal   SV40 poly(A) signal: SV40 polyadenylation signal
   3952..4380    -  rep_origin     f1 ori (sequence partly withheld): f1 bacteriophage origin of replication; arrow indicates direction of (+) strand synthesis
   4407..4511    +  promoter       AmpR promoter: bla
   4513..4870    +  promoter       SV40 promoter: SV40 enhancer and early promoter
   4905..5699    +  CDS            NeoR/KanR: aminoglycoside phosphotransferase from Tn5; aph(3')-II (or nptII); confers resistance to neomycin, kanamycin, and G418 (Geneticin®)
   5720..5872    +  CDS            ble (fragment): BLE_KLEPN - Experimental evidence at protein level: Swiss-Prot protein existence level 1. Binding protein with a strong affinity to the bleomycin family of antibiotics. Binds to CL990; an antimitotic-antibiotic compound. From Klebsiella pneumoniae.
   5931..5978    +  polyA_signal   HSV TK poly(A) signal: herpes simplex virus thymidine kinase polyadenylation signal (Cole and Stacy, 1985)
   6069..6085    -  polyA_signal   bGH poly(A) signal (fragment): bovine growth hormone polyadenylation signal
   6307..6895    +  rep_origin     ori: high-copy-number ColE1/pMB1/pBR322/pUC origin of replication
   7070..7373    +  enhancer       CMV enhancer: human cytomegalovirus immediate early enhancer
   7374..15      +  promoter       CMV promoter (across the origin): human cytomegalovirus (CMV) immediate early promoter
