[The description below was written by a language model from this plasmid's Addgene catalogue record and pLannotate feature annotations shown in this document.]
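Description:
Palpha6 and Interface-4 (a) is a mammalian expression plasmid built on the Clontech pEGFP-N1 backbone that encodes a mutant form of human OPA1 isoform 1, the dynamin-family GTPase of the mitochondrial inner membrane, fused to a green fluorescent protein. The sequenced record is 7,562 nt. The CMV immediate-early enhancer and promoter, which span the numbering origin of the circular sequence, drive the OPA1 open reading frame, and the GFP coding sequence follows shortly downstream, ahead of the SV40 polyadenylation signal. The catalogue lists the tag as "N terminal on backbone", but the feature order places the fluorescent protein after OPA1, as expected for an N1-type vector, so the fusion is at the C terminus of OPA1. The annotation also identifies the reporter as mEGFP, the monomerizing A206K variant, rather than plain EGFP.

The insert carries eight consecutive alanine substitutions covering residues 860 to 867 (F860A through F867A). The construct name suggests that this stretch corresponds to a helix and an assembly interface defined in the associated structural study of OPA1 helical assemblies, although the record does not explain the naming.

Propagation in E. coli relies on a high-copy pUC-type origin and kanamycin selection. The single Tn5 NeoR/KanR gene is preceded by both a bacterial promoter and the SV40 early promoter and is terminated by the HSV TK polyadenylation signal, so it also allows G418 selection of transfected mammalian cells. An f1 origin is present as well. The short large T antigen, ble and bGH fragments in the table are likely backbone remnants or annotation artefacts. The stated purpose is expression of the GFP-tagged mutant protein in mammalian cells.
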