Addgene plasmid #204434: Palpha6 and Interface-4 (a)
Purpose: Mammalian expression plasmid of GFP-tagged hOpa1 isoform 1 mutant protein.
Depositing lab: Keir Neuman. Depositing organization: National Heart, Lung, and Blood Institute (NHLBI). Publication: OPA1 helical structures give perspective to mitochondrial dysfunction. Nyenhuis SB, Wu X, Strub MP, Yim YI, Stanton AE, Baena V, Syed ZA, Canagarajah B, Hammer JA, Hinshaw JE. Nature. 2023 Aug 23. doi: 10.1038/s41586-023-06462-1. PubMed 37612506.
Backbone
  Vector backbone: pEGFP-N1
  Backbone manufacturer: Clontech
  Vector type: Mammalian Expression
  Selectable markers: Neomycin (select with G418)
Growth in bacteria
  Bacterial resistance: Kanamycin, 50 μg/mL
  Growth temperature: 37°C
  Growth strain: DH5alpha
  Copy number: High Copy
Gene/Insert
  Gene/Insert name: hOpa1 isoform 1
  Species: H. sapiens (human)
  Mutation: F860A Y861A Y862A Y863A Q864A R865A H866A F867A
  Entrez Gene: OPA1 (a.k.a. BERHS, MGM1, MTDPS14, NPG, NTG, largeG)
  Promoter: CMV
  Tag / fusion protein: EGFP (N terminal on backbone)
  Cloning method: Unknown
  Sequencing primers: 5′ CNV-F; 3′ SV40-pArev
Terms and licenses: Academic/Nonprofit Terms; Industry Terms: Not Available to Industry
How to cite: Palpha6 and Interface-4 (a) was a gift from Keir Neuman (Addgene plasmid # 204434 ; http://n2t.net/addgene:204434 ; RRID:Addgene_204434)
